>Addgene plasmid #199381 | pSiM2 | addgene full sequence | sequence record 391045 | Addgene NGS Result
TCGCGCGTTTCGGTGATGACGGTGAAAACCTCTGACACATGCAGCTCCCGGAGTAAAACGACGGCCAGTT
TATCTAGTCAGCTTGATTCTAGCTGATCGTGGACCGGAAGGTGAGCCAGTGAGTTGATTGCAGTCCAGTT
ACGCTGGAGTCTGAGGCTCGTCCTGAATGATATGCGGCCGCATGGGATCCCACCACCACCACCACCACGG
AATGGCCTCTATGACCGGAGGACAACAAATGGGACGCGACCTTTACGATGACGACGACAAGGACCTTGCT
ACCATGGTTGATTCTTCTCGCCGCAAGTGGAACAAGACTGGACATGCTGTCCGTGCCATCGGACGTCTTT
CCTCCCTTGAGAACGTTTACATCAAGGCTGATAAGCAAAAGAACGGAATTAAGGCTAACTTCAAGATCCG
TCACAACATCGAAGATGGAGGAGTCCAACTTGCTTACCATTACCAACAAAACACTCCAATCGGAGATGGA
CCAGTTCTTCTTCCAGATAACCACTACCTTTCCGTTCAATCCAAGCTCTCTAAGGTAAGTTTAAACATAT
ATATACTAACTAACCCTGATTATTTAAATTTTCAGGATCCAAACGAGAAGCGTGACCACATGGTCCTTCT
TGAGTTCGTCACCGCTGCTGGAATCACCCTTGGAATGGATGAGCTTTATAAGGGAGGAACTGGAGGATCT
ATGGTTTCTAAGGGAGAGGAGCTTTTCACTGGAGTTGTCCCAATCCTTGTCGAGCTTGATGGAGATGTTA
ACGGACACAAGTTCTCTGTTTCTGGAGAGGGAGAGGGAGACGCTACCTACGGAAAGCTTACTCTTAAGTT
CATCTGCACTACTGGAAAGCTTCCAGTTCCATGGCCAACCCTTGTTACCACCCTTACTTACGGAGTTCAA
TGCTTCTCTCGTTACCCAGATCATATGAAGCAACATGATTTCTTCAAGTCTGCTATGCCAGAGGGATACA
TCCAAGAGCGTACTATCTTCTTCAAGGTAAGTTTAAACAGTTCGGTACTAACTAACCATACATATTTAAA
TTTTCAGGATGATGGAAACTACAAGACCCGTGCTGAGGTTAAGTTCGAGGGAGATACCCTTGTTAACCGT
ATCGAGCTTAAGGGAATCGATTTCAAGGAAGATGGAAACATCCTTGGACATAAGCTTGAGTACAACCTTC
CAGATCAACTTACCGAGGAACAAATCGCTGAGTTCAAGGAGGAATTCTCCCTTTTCGATAAGGATGGAGA
CGGAACTATCACTACCAAGGTAAGTTTTCTAGAGACCTTTACTAACTAACTAGGTCTCATAGATTTTCAG
GAGCTTGGAACCGTTATGCGTTCCCTTGGACAAAACCCAACTGAGGCTGAGCTTCAAGATATGATCAACG
AGGTTGACGCTGATGGAGATGGAACTATCGATTTCCCAGAGTTCCTTACTATGATGGCTCGCAAGATGAA
GTACCGCGATACTGAGGAGGAGATCCGCGAGGCTTTCGGAGTCTTCGACAAGGACGGAAACGGATACATT
TCCGCTGCTGAGCTCCGTCACGTTATGACTAACCTCGGAGAGAAGCTTACCGACGAGGAGGTCGACGAGA
TGATCCGTGAGGCTGATATCGACGGAGACGGACAAGTTAACTACGAGGAGTTCGTTCAAATGATGACTGC
CAAGAAACGAAAGGATAAGGGAAAATGTTTAATTTCCTAAGCTGTCTCATCCTACTTTCACCTAGTTAAC
TGCTTGTCTTAAAATCTATGCTTCTCTTTAGTATCTAAAATTTTCCTAGAAGCTTACAAGTATATAAATG
GTCTCTTCTCAATAAAGGTTGTATATTTATTCATCTTATTGAATCTGCCATTTCCTCGTTTTTGCGAGTT
TATATACCTTCCAATTTTCTTTCTATTGTATTTTCAACTTCTAATTTTAATTCAGGGAAACTGCTTCAAC
GCATCATGGTTTCCAAGGGAGAGGCTGTTATCAAGGAATTCATGACTTACGAACTTATCAAGGAGTTTAT
GCGCTTTAAGGTTCACATGGAAGGATCTATGAACGGACACGAATTCGAAATCGAAGGAGAAGGAGAAGGA
CGTCCATACGAGGGAACTCAAACTGCTAAGCTTAAGGTAAGTTTATCTAAAAAGTTTTTCATTCAAAATG
TGTAAAAATTCATTTAAAATAACCCAAAAATCATTAATCCTCGATATTTTCAGGTTACTAAAGGAGGACC
ACTTCCATTCTCTTGGGATATCCTTTCTCCACAATTCATGTACGGATCTCGCGCTTTCATCAAGCACCCA
GCTGATATCCCAGATTACTACAAGCAATCTTTCCCAGAAGGATTCAAATGGGAGCGTGTTATGAACTTCG
AAGATGGAGGAGCTGTTACCGTTACCCAAGATACCTCCCTTGAGGATGGAACCCTTATCTACAAGGTATT
TTCCTGCATTTTTCAACTGGGAAAATGAAAGAAAATCGATAATTTCAGGTTAAGCTTCGTGGAACTAATT
TCCCACCAGATGGACCAGTTATGCAAAAGAAGACTATGGGATGGGAGGCTTCTACCGAGCGCCTTTACCC
AGAGGATGGAGTCCTTAAGGGAGATATCAAGATGGCTCTTCGTCTTAAGGATGGAGGACGTTACCTTGCT
GATTTCAAGGTAAGTTTTCTAGAGACCTTTACTAACTAACTAGGTCTCATAGATTTTCAGACTACTTACA
AGGCTAAGAAGCCAGTTCAAATGCCGGGAGCTTACAACGTTGATCGTAAGCTTGATATCACCTCTCACAA
CGAGGATTACACCGTTGTTGAGCAATACGAGCGTTCTGAGGGACGTCACTCTACCGGAGGAATGGATGAG
CTTTACAAGAAACGAAAGGATAAGGGAAAATGTTTAATTTCCTAAATGCAAAATCCTTTCAAGCATTCCC
TTCTTCTCTATCACTCTTCTTTCTTTTTGTCAAAAAATTCTCTCGCTAATTTATTTGCTTTTTTAATGTT
ATTATTTTATGACTTTTTATAGTCACTGAAAAGTTTGCATCTGAGTGAAGTGAATGCTATCAAAATGTGA
TTCTGTCTGATGTACTTTCACAATCTCTCTTCAATTCCATTTTGAAGTGCTTTAAACCCGAAAGGTTGAG
AAAAATGCGAGCGCTCAAATATTTGTATTGTGTTCGTTGAGTGACCCAACAAAAAGAGGAAACTTTATTG
TGCCGCCAAGAAAAAAGTCTCATACGTATGATCGGTCCACGATCAGCTAGATTATCTAGTCAGCTTGATG
TCATAGCTGTTTCCTGACATGTGAGCAAAAGGCCAGCAAAAGGCCAGGAACCGTAAAAAGGCCAGCAAAA
GGCCAGGAACCGTAAAAAGGCCGCGTTGCTGGCGTTTTTCCATAGGCTCCGCCCCCCTGACGAGCATCAC
AAAAATCGACGCTCAAGTCAGAGGTGGCGAAACCCGACAGGACTATAAAGATACCAGGCGTTTCCCCCTG
GAAGCTCCCTCGTGCGCTCTCCTGTTCCGACCCTGTCGCTTACCGGATACCTGTCCGCCTTTCTCCCTTC
GGGAAGCGTGGCGCTTTCTCATAGCTCACGCTGTAGGTATCTCAGTTCGGTGTAGGTCGTTCGCTCCAAG
CTGGGCTGTGTGCACGAACCCCCCGTTCAGCCCGACCGCTGCGCCTTATCCGGTAACTATCGTCTTGAGT
CCAACCCGGTAAGACACGACTTATCGCCACTGGCAGCAGCCACTGGTAACAGGATTAGCAGAGCGAGGTA
TGTAGGCGGTGCTACAGAGTTCTTGAAGTGGTGGCCTAACTACGGCTACACTAGAAGAACAGTATTTGGT
ATCTGCGCTCTGCTGAAGCCAGTTACCTTCGGAAAAAGAGTTGGTAGCTCTTGATCCGGCAAACAAACCA
CCGCTGGTAGCGGTGGTTTTTTTGTTTGCAAGCAGCAGATTACGCGCAGAAAAAAAGGATCTCAAGAAGA
TCCTTTGATCTTTTCTACGGGGTCTGACGCTCAGTGGAACGAAAACTCACGTTAAGGGATTTTGGTCATG
AGATTATCAAAAAGGATCTTCACCTAGATCCTTTTAAATTAAAAATGAAGTTTTAAATCAATCTAAAGTA
TATATGAGTAAACTTGGTCTGACAGTTAGAAAAACTCATCGAGCATCAAGTGAAACTGCAATTTATTCAT
ATCAGGATTATCAATACCATATTTTTGAAAAAGCCGTTTCTGTAATGAAGGAGAAAACTCACCGAGGCAG
TTCCATAGGATGGCAAGATCCTGGTATCGGTCTGCGATTCCGACTCGTCCAACATCAATACAACCTATTA
ATTTCCCCTCGTCAAAAATAAGGTTATCAAGTGAGAAATCACCATGAGTGACGACTGAATCCGGTGAGAA
TGGCAAGAGTTTATGCATTTCTTTCCAGACTTGTTCAACAGGCCAGCCATTACGCTCGTCATCAAAATCA
CTCGCACCAACCAAACCGTTATTCATTCGTGATTGCGCCTGAGCGAGACGAAATACGCGATCGCCGTTAA
AAGGACAATTACAAACAGGAATCGAATGCAACCGGCGCAGGAACACTGCCAGCGCATCAACAATATTTTC
ACCTGAATCAGGATATTCTTCTAATACCTGGAATGCTGTTTTCCCTGGGATCGCAGTGGTGAGTAACCAT
GCATCATCAGGAGTACGGATAAAATGCTTGATGGTCGGAAGAGGCATAAATTCCGTCAGCCAGTTTAGCC
TGACCATCTCATCTGTAACATCATTGGCAACGCTACCTTTGCCATGTTTCAGAAACAACTCTGGCGCATC
GGGCTTCCCATACAATCGATAGATTGTCGCACCTGATTGCCCGACATTATCGCGAGCCCATTTATACCCA
TATAAATCAGCATCCATGTTGGAATTTAATCGCGGCTTCAAGCAAGACGTTTCCCGTTGAATATGGCTCA
TTTTAGCTTCCTTAGCTCCTGAAAATCTCGATAACTCAAAAAATACGCCCGGTAGTGATCTTATTTCATT
ATGGTGAAAGTTGGAACCTCTTACGTGCCGATCACACATTTCCCCGAAAAGTGCCACCTGACGTCTAAGA
AACCATTATTATCATGACATTAACCTATAAAAATAGGCGTATCACGAGGCCCTTTCGTC
Features (pLannotate 1.2.2; 9 found; start..end, strand, type, name):
     53..69      -  CDS            lacZα (fragment): LacZα fragment of β-galactosidase; lacZ fragment
    185..1684    +  CDS            GCaMP2: GCaMP2 is a basic (constitutively fluorescent) green fluorescent protein published in 2006, derived from Aequorea victoria.
   1966..2448    +  CDS            mScarlet-I (fragment): mScarlet-I is a basic (constitutively fluorescent) red fluorescent protein published in 2016, derived from synthetic construct. It is reported to be a rapidly-maturing monomer with moderate acid sensitivity.
   2493..2879    +  CDS            mScarlet-I (fragment): mScarlet-I is a basic (constitutively fluorescent) red fluorescent protein published in 2016, derived from synthetic construct. It is reported to be a rapidly-maturing monomer with moderate acid sensitivity.
   2916..3239    +  terminator     tbb-2 terminator: tbb-2; transcription terminator for the C. elegans tubulin beta-2 gene
   3397..3985    -  rep_origin     ori: high-copy-number ColE1/pMB1/pBR322/pUC origin of replication
   4156..4971    -  CDS            KanR: aminoglycoside phosphotransferase; aph(3')-Ia; confers resistance to kanamycin in bacteria or G418 (Geneticin®) in eukaryotes
   4972..5074    -  promoter       cat promoter: promoter of the E. coli cat gene encoding chloramphenicol acetyltransferase
   5169..35      +  CDS            rop (fragment) (across the origin): Rop protein, which maintains plasmids at low copy number; rop
