[The description below was written by a language model from this plasmid's Addgene catalogue record and pLannotate feature annotations shown in this document.]
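Description:
pSiM2 is a 5.2 kb high-copy bacterial plasmid built on the pDSP1 backbone that carries a C. elegans-optimized, two-gene reporter cassette for membrane-localized calcium imaging. It is propagated in E. coli through a ColE1/pUC-type origin and selected with kanamycin; the feature table shows the KanR (aph(3')-Ia) gene driven by the cat promoter. Small lacZα and rop fragments are also annotated and appear to be backbone remnants. Although catalogued as a bacterial expression vector, its payload is designed for expression in the nematode.

The insert, assembled by Gibson cloning, is GCaMP6f::ras-2CAAX::SL2::mScarlet-I::ras-2CAAX. The green calcium indicator GCaMP6f (labelled GCaMP2 by the automated annotation, presumably because of sequence similarity) and the red fluorescent protein mScarlet-I each carry a ras-2 CAAX motif, a prenylation signal that targets proteins to the membrane. The record notes no other mutations. The two coding regions are joined by an SL2 trans-splicing sequence, which in C. elegans lets one operon-like transcript be processed into two separately translated mRNAs. mScarlet-I is annotated as two fragments separated by a short gap, which may reflect a synthetic intron of the kind common in worm-optimized genes, though the record does not say so. The cassette ends with the tbb-2 terminator.

No promoter upstream of GCaMP6f is annotated or stated, so the plasmid may serve as a promoterless source into which a tissue-specific promoter is added. The pairing of a calcium-sensitive green signal with a calcium-insensitive red reference suits ratiometric imaging of membrane-proximal calcium activity in worms.
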