Addgene plasmid #199381: pSiM2
Purpose: Encodes dual cistronic membrane localized GCaMP6f and mScarlet-I optimized for C. elegans expression
Depositing lab: Hang Lu. Depositing organization: Georgia Institute of Technology.
Backbone
  Vector backbone: pDSP1
  Vector type: Bacterial Expression
Growth in bacteria
  Bacterial resistance: Kanamycin, 50 μg/mL
  Growth temperature: 37°C
  Growth strain: NEB Stable
  Copy number: High Copy
Gene/Insert
  Gene/Insert name: GCaMP6f::ras-2CAAX::SL2::mScarlet-I::ras-2CAAX
  Species: C. elegans (nematode)
  Mutation: no mutations, except added subcellular localization sequences
  Cloning method: Gibson Cloning
Terms and licenses: Academic/Nonprofit Terms; Industry Terms: Not Available to Industry
How to cite: pSiM2 was a gift from Hang Lu (Addgene plasmid # 199381 ; http://n2t.net/addgene:199381 ; RRID:Addgene_199381)
